>Addgene plasmid #174738 | pCLXSN(GFP)-myc-BioID-hp100 | addgene full sequence | sequence record 343218 | Addgene NGS Result
CGGGTGTCGGGGCTGGCTTAACTATGCGGCATCAGAGCAGATTGTACTGAGAGTGCACCATATGCGGTGT
GAAATACCGCACAGATGCGTAAGGAGAAAATACCGCATCAGGCGCCATTCGCCATTCAGGCTGCGCAACT
GTTGGGAAGGGCGATCGGTGCGGGCCTCTTCGCTATTACGCCAGCGCGTTGACATTGATTATTGACTAGT
TATTAATAGTAATCAATTACGGGGTCATTAGTTCATAGCCCATATATGGAGTTCCGCGTTACATAACTTA
CGGTAAATGGCCCGCCTGGCTGACCGCCCAACGACCCCCGCCCATTGACGTCAATAATGACGTATGTTCC
CATAGTAACGCCAATAGGGACTTTCCATTGACGTCAATGGGTGGAGTATTTACGGTAAACTGCCCACTTG
GCAGTACATCAAGTGTATCATATGCCAAGTACGCCCCCTATTGACGTCAATGACGGTAAATGGCCCGCCT
GGCATTATGCCCAGTACATGACCTTATGGGACTTTCCTACTTGGCAGTACATCTACGTATTAGTCATCGC
TATTACCATGGTGATGCGGTTTTGGCAGTACATCAATGGGCGTGGATAGCGGTTTGACTCACGGGGATTT
CCAAGTCTCCACCCCATTGACGTCAATGGGAGTTTGTTTTGGCACCAAAATCAACGGGACTTTCCAAAAT
GTCGTAACAACTCCGCCCCATTGACGCAAATGGGCGGTAGGCGTGTACGGTGGGAGGTCTATATAAGCAG
AGCTCAATAAAAGAGCCCACAACCCCTCACTCGGCGCGCCAGTCTTCCGATAGACTGCGTCGCCCGGGTA
CCCGTATTCCCAATAAAGCCTCTTGCTGTTTGCATCCGAATCGTGGTCTCGCTGTTCCTTGGGAGGGTCT
CCTCTGAGTGATTGACTACCCACGACGGGGGTCTTTCATTTGGGGGCTCGTCCGGGATTTGGAGACCCCT
GCCCAGGGACCACCGACCCACCACCGGGAGGTAAGCTGGCCAGCAACTTATCTGTGTCTGTCCGATTGTC
TAGTGTCTATGTTTGATGTTATGCGCCTGCGTCTGTACTAGTTAGCTAACTAGCTCTGTATCTGGCGGAC
CCGTGGTGGAACTGACGAGTTCTGAACACCCGGCCGCAACCCTGGGAGACGTCCCAGGGACTTTGGGGGC
CGTTTTTGTGGCCCGACCTGAGGAAGGGAGTCGATGTGGAATCCGACCCCGTCAGGATATGTGGTTCTGG
TAGGAGACGAGAACCTAAAACAGTTCCCGCCTCCGTCTGAATTTTTGCTTTCGGTTTGGAACCGAAGCCG
CGCGTCTTGTCTGCTGCAGCGCTGCAGCATCGTTCTGTGTTGTCTCTGTCTGACTGTGTTTCTGTATTTG
TCTGAAAATTAGGGCCAGACTGTTACCACTCCCTTAAGTTTGACCTTAGGTCACTGGAAAGATGTCGAGC
GGATCGCTCACAACCAGTCGGTAGATGTCAAGAAGAGACGTTGGGTTACCTTCTGCTCTGCAGAATGGCC
AACCTTTAACGTCGGATGGCCGCGAGACGGCACCTTTAACCGAGACCTCATCACCCAGGTTAAGATCAAG
GTCTTTTCACCTGGCCCGCATGGACACCCAGACCAGGTCCCCTACATCGTGACCTGGGAAGCCTTGGCTT
TTGACCCCCCTCCCTGGGTCAAGCCCTTTGTACACCCTAAGCCTCCGCCTCCTCTTCCTCCATCCGCCCC
GTCTCTCCCCCTTGAACCTCCTCGTTCGACCCCGCCTCGATCCTCCCTTTATCCAGCCCTCACTCCTTCT
CTAGGCGCCGGAATTGGCCACCATGGAACAAAAACTCATCTCAGAAGAGGATCTCGACAAGGACAACACC
GTGCCCCTGAAGCTGATCGCCCTGCTGGCCAACGGCGAGTTCCACTCTGGCGAGCAGCTGGGAGAGACCC
TGGGAATGAGCAGAGCCGCCATCAACAAGCACATCCAGACACTGAGAGACTGGGGAGTGGACGTGTTCAC
CGTGCCTGGCAAGGGCTACAGCCTGCCTGAGCCTATCCAGCTGCTGAACGCCAAGCAGATCCTGGGACAG
CTGGATGGCGGAAGCGTGGCCGTGCTGCCTGTGATCGACTCCACCAATCAGTACCTGCTGGACAGAATCG
GAGAGCTGAAGTCCGGCGACGCCTGCATCGCCGAGTACCAGCAGGCTGGCAGAGGAGGCAGAGGACGGAA
GTGGTTCAGCCCATTCGGAGCCAACCTGTACCTGTCCATGTTCTGGAGACTGGAGCAGGGACCTGCTGCT
GCCATCGGACTGAGTCTGGTGATCGGAATCGTGATGGCCGAGGTGCTGAGAAAGCTGGGAGCCGACAAGG
TGAGAGTGAAGTGGCCTAATGACCTGTACCTCCAGGACCGCAAGCTGGCTGGCATCCTGGTGGAGCTGAC
AGGCAAGACAGGCGATGCCGCTCAGATCGTGATCGGAGCCGGAATCAACATGGCCATGAGAAGAGTGGAG
GAGAGCGTGGTGAACCAGGGCTGGATCACCCTGCAGGAGGCTGGCATCAACCTGGACCGGAACACCCTGG
CCGCCATGCTGATCAGAGAGCTGAGAGCCGCTCTGGAGCTGTTCGAGCAGGAGGGACTGGCTCCTTACCT
GAGCAGATGGGAGAAGCTGGACAACTTCATCAACAGACCTGTGAAGCTGATCATCGGCGACAAGGAAATC
TTCGGCATCTCCAGAGGAATCGACAAGCAGGGAGCTCTGCTGCTGGAGCAGGACGGAATCATCAAGCCCT
GGATGGGCGGAGAAATCTCCCTGAGAAGCGCAGAGAAGCTCGAGCGGCCGCCACTGTGCTGGATATCTGC
AGAATTCAGATCTGGTACCACGCGTATCGATAAGCTTACCATGGAGAGTTGCTACAACCCAGGTCTGGAT
GGTATTATTGAATATGATGATTTCAAATTGAACTCCTCCATTGTGGAACCCAAGGAGCCAGCCCCAGAAA
CAGCTGATGGCCCCTACCTGGTGATCGTGGAACAGCCTAAGCAGAGAGGCTTCCGATTTCGATATGGCTG
TGAAGGCCCCTCCCATGGAGGACTGCCCGGTGCCTCCAGTGAGAAGGGCCGAAAGACCTATCCCACTGTC
AAGATCTGTAACTACGAGGGACCAGCCAAGATCGAGGTGGACCTGGTAACACACAGTGACCCACCTCGTG
CTCATGCCCACAGTCTGGTGGGCAAGCAATGCTCGGAGCTGGGGATCTGCGCCGTTTCTGTGGGGCCCAA
GGACATGACTGCCCAATTTAACAACCTGGGTGTCCTGCATGTGACTAAGAAGAACATGATGGGGACTATG
ATACAAAAACTTCAGAGGCAGCGGCTCCGCTCTAGGCCCCAGGGCCTTACGGAGGCCGAGCAGCGGGAGC
TGGAGCAAGAGGCCAAAGAACTGAAGAAGGTGATGGATCTGAGTATAGTGCGGCTGCGCTTCTCTGCCTT
CCTTAGAGCCAGTGATGGCTCCTTCTCCCTGCCCCTGAAGCCAGTCATCTCCCAGCCCATCCATGACAGC
AAATCTCCGGGGGCATCAAACCTGAAGATTTCTCGAATGGACAAGACAGCAGGCTCTGTGCGGGGTGGAG
ATGAAGTTTATCTGCTTTGTGACAAGGTGCAGAAAGATGACATTGAGGTTCGGTTCTATGAGGATGATGA
GAATGGATGGCAGGCCTTTGGGGACTTCTCTCCCACAGATGTGCATAAACAGTATGCCATTGTGTTCCGG
ACACCCCCCTATCACAAGATGAAGATTGAGCGGCCTGTAACAGTGTTTCTGCAACTGAAACGCAAGCGAG
GAGGGGACGTGTCTGATTCCAAACAGTTCACCTATTACCCTCTGGTGGAAGACAAGGAAGAGGTGCAGCG
GAAGCGGAGGAAGGCCTTGCCCACCTTCTCCCAGCCCTTCGGGGGTGGCTCCCACATGGGTGGAGGCTCT
GGGGGTGCAGCCGGGGGCTACGGAGGAGCTGGAGGAGGTGGCAGCCTCGGTTTCTTCCCCTCCTCCCTGG
CCTACAGCCCCTACCAGTCCGGCGCGGGCCCCATGGGCTGCTACCCGGGAGGCGGGGGCGGGGCGCAGAT
GGCCGCCACGGTGCCCAGCAGGGACTCCGGGGAGGAAGCCGCGGAGCCGAGCGCCCCCTCCAGGACCCCC
CAGTGCGAGCCGCAGGCCCCGGAGATGCTGCAGCGAGCTCGAGAGTACAACGCGCGCCTGTTCGGCCTGG
CGCAGCGCAGCGCCCGAGCCCTACTCGACTACGGCGTCACCGCGGACGCGCGCGCGCTGCTGGCGGGACA
GCGCCACCTGCTGACGGCGCAGGACGAGAACGGAGACACACCACTGCACCTAGCCATCATCCACGGGCAG
ACCAGTGTCATTGAGCAGATAGTCTATGTCATCCACCACGCCCAGGACCTCGGCGTTGTCAACCTCACCA
ACCACCTGCACCAGACGCCCCTGCACCTGGCGGTGATCACGGGGCAGACGAGTGTGGTGAGCTTTCTGCT
GCGGGTAGGTGCAGACCCAGCTCTGCTGGATCGGCATGGAGACTCAGCCATGCATCTGGCGCTGCGGGCA
GGCGCTGGTGCTCCTGAGCTGCTGCGTGCACTGCTTCAGAGTGGAGCTCCTGCTGTGCCCCAGCTGTTGC
ATATGCCTGACTTTGAGGGACTGTATCCAGTACACCTGGCGGTCCGAGCCCGAAGCCCTGAGTGCCTGGA
TCTGCTGGTGGACAGTGGGGCTGAAGTGGAGGCCACAGAGCGGCAGGGGGGACGAACAGCCTTGCATCTA
GCCACAGAGATGGAGGAGCTGGGGTTGGTCACCCATCTGGTCACCAAGCTCCGGGCCAACGTGAACGCTC
GCACCTTTGCGGGAAACACACCCCTGCACCTGGCAGCTGGACTGGGGTACCCGACCCTCACCCGCCTCCT
TCTGAAGGCTGGTGCTGACATCCATGCTGAAAACGAGGAGCCCCTGTGCCCACTGCCTTCACCCCCTACC
TCTGATAGCGACTCGGACTCTGAAGGGCCTGAGAAGGACACCCGAAGCAGCTTCCGGGGCCACACGCCTC
TTGACCTCACTTGCAGCACCAAGGTGAAGACCTTGCTGCTAAATGCTGCTCAGAACACCATGGAGCCACC
CCTGACCCCGCCCAGCCCAGCAGGGCCGGGACTGTCACTTGGTGATACAGCTCTGCAGAACCTGGAGCAG
CTGCTAGACGGGCCAGAAGCCCAGGGCAGCTGGGCAGAGCTGGCAGAGCGTCTGGGGCTGCGCAGCCTGG
TAGACACGTACCGACAGACAACCTCACCCAGTGGCAGCCTCCTGCGCAGCTACGAGCTGGCTGGCGGGGA
CCTGGCAGGTCTACTGGAGGCCCTGTCTGACATGGGCCTAGAGGAGGGAGTGAGGCTGCTGAGGGGTCCA
GAAACCCGAGACAAGCTGCCCAGCACAGAGGTGAAGGAAGACAGTGCGTACGGGAGCCAGTCAGTGGAGC
AGGAGGCAGAGAAGCTGGGCCCACCCCCTGAGCCACCAGGAGGGCTCTGCCACGGGCACCCCCAGCCTCA
GGTGCACTGACCTGCTGCCTGCCCCCAGCCCCCTTCCCGGACCCCCTGTACAGCGTCCCCACCTATTTCA
AATCTTATTTAACACCCCACACCCACCCCTCAGTTGGGACAAATAATCTAGAGGATCCGGCTGTGGAATG
TGTGTCAGTTAGGGTGTGGAAAGTCCCCAGGCTCCCCAGCAGGCAGAAGTATGCAAAGCATGCATCTCAA
TTAGTCAGCAACCAGGTGTGGAAAGTCCCCAGGCTCCCCAGCAGGCAGAAGTATGCAAAGCATGCATCTC
AATTAGTCAGCAACCATAGTCCCGCCCCTAACTCCGCCCATCCCGCCCCTAACTCCGCCCAGTTCCGCCC
ATTCTCCGCCCCATGGCTGACTAATTTTTTTTATTTATGCAGAGGCCGAGGCCGCCTCGGCCTCTGAGCT
ATTCCAGAAGTAGTGAGGAGGCTTTTTTGGAGGCCTAGGCTTTTGCAAAAAGCTTGGGCTGCAGGTCGAG
GCGGATCTGATCAAGAGACAGGATGAGCATCGATACCATGGTGAGCAAGGGCGAGGAGCTGTTCACCGGG
GTGGTGCCCATCCTGGTCGAGCTGGACGGCGACGTAAACGGCCACAAGTTCAGCGTGTCCGGCGAGGGCG
AGGGCGATGCCACCTACGGCAAGCTGACCCTGAAGTTCATCTGCACCACCGGCAAGCTGCCCGTGCCCTG
GCCCACCCTCGTGACCACCCTGACCTACGGCGTGCAGTGCTTCAGCCGCTACCCCGACCACATGAAGCAG
CACGACTTCTTCAAGTCCGCCATGCCCGAAGGCTACGTCCAGGAGCGCACCATCTTCTTCAAGGACGACG
GCAACTACAAGACCCGCGCCGAGGTGAAGTTCGAGGGCGACACCCTGGTGAACCGCATCGAGCTGAAGGG
CATCGACTTCAAGGAGGACGGCAACATCCTGGGGCACAAGCTGGAGTACAACTACAACAGCCACAACGTC
TATATCATGGCCGACAAGCAGAAGAACGGCATCAAGGTGAACTTCAAGATCCGCCACAACATCGAGGACG
GCAGCGTGCAGCTCGCCGACCACTACCAGCAGAACACCCCCATCGGCGACGGCCCCGTGCTGCTGCCCGA
CAACCACTACCTGAGCACCCAGTCCGCCCTGAGCAAAGACCCCAACGAGAAGCGCGATCACATGGTCCTG
CTGGAGTTCGTGACCGCCGCCGGGATCACTCTCGGCATGGACGAGCTGTACAAGTAAGATGCATCGCATC
GCCTTCTATCGCCTTCTTGACGAGTTCTTCTGAGCGGGACTCTGGGGTTCGATAAAATAAAAGATTTTAT
TTAGTCTCCAGAAAAAGGGGGGAATGAAAGACCCCACCTGTAGGTTTGGCAAGCTAGCTTAAGTAACGCC
ATTTTGCAAGGCATGGAAAAATACATAACTGAGAATAGAGAAGTTCAGATCAAGGTCAGGAACAGATGGA
ACAGCTGAATATGGGCCAAACAGGATATCTGTGGTAAGCAGTTCCTGCCCCGGCTCAGGGCCAAGAACAG
ATGGAACAGCTGAATATGGGCCAAACAGGATATCTGTGGTAAGCAGTTCCTGCCCCGGCTCAGGGCCAAG
AACAGATGGTCCCCAGATGCGGTCCAGCCCTCAGCAGTTTCTAGAGAACCATCAGATGTTTCCAGGGTGC
CCCAAGGACCTGAAATGACCCTGTGCCTTATTTGAACTAACCAATCAGTTCGCTTCTCGCTTCTGTTCGC
GCGCTTCTGCTCCCCGAGCTCAATAAAAGAGCCCACAACCCCTCACTCGGGGCGCCAGTCCTCCGATTGA
CTGAGTCGCCCGGGTACCCGTGTATCCAATAAACCCTCTTGCAGTTGCATCCGACTTGTGGTCTCGCTGT
TCCTTGGGAGGGTCTCCTCTGAGTGATTGACTACCCGTCAGCGGGGGTCTTTCATTTGGGGGCTCGTCCG
GGATCGGGAGACCCCTGCCCAGGGACCACCGACCCACCACCGGGAGGTAAGCTGGCTGCCTCGCGCGTTT
CGGTGATGACGGTGAAAACCTCTGACACATGCAGCTCCCGGAGACGGTCACAGCTTGTCTGTAAGCGGAT
GCCGGGAGCAGACAAGCCCGTCAGGGCGCGTCAGCGGGTGTTGGCGGGTGTCGGGGCGCAGCCATGACCC
AGTCACGTAGCGATAGCGGAGTGTATCTAGCTAGGTAGCTAGAGGATCTTTGTGAAGGAACCTTACTTCT
GTGGTGTGACATAATTGGACAAACTACCTACAGAGATTTAAAGCTCTAAGGTAAATATAAAATTTTTAAG
TGTATAATGTGTTAAACTACTGATTCTAATTGTTTGTGTATTTTAGATTCCAACCTATGGAACTGATGAA
TGGGAGCAGTGGTGGAATGCCTTTAATGAGGAAAACCTGTTTTGCTCAGAAGAAATGCCATCTAGTGATG
ATGAGGCTACTGCTGACTCTCAACATTCTACTCCTCCAAAAAAGAAGAGAAAGGTAGAAGACCCCAAGGA
CTTTCCTTCAGAATTGCTAAGTTTTTTGAGTCATGCTGTGTTTAGTAATAGAACTCTTGCTTGCTTTGCT
ATTTACACCACAAAGGAAAAAGCTGCACTGCTATACAAGAAAATTATGGAAAAATATTTGATGTATAGTG
CCTTGACTAGAGATCATAATCAGCCATACCACATTTGTAGAGGTTTTACTTGCTTTAAAAAACCTCCCAC
ACCTCCCCCTGAACCTGAAACATAAAATGAATGCAATTGTTGTTGTTAACTTGTTTATTGCAGCTTATAA
TGGTTACAAATAAAGCAATAGCATCACAAATTTCACAAATAAAGCATTTTTTTCACTGCATTCTAGTTGT
GGTTTGTCCAAACTCATCAATGTATCTTATCATGTCTGGATCAGCTTCAGAAGATGGCGGAGGGCCTCCA
ACACAGTAATTTTCCTCCCGACTCTTAAAATAGAAAATGTCAAGTCAGTTAAGCAGGAAGTGACTAACTG
ACCGCAGCTGGCCGTGCGACATCCTCTTTTAATTAGTTGCTAGGCAACTGCCCTCCAGAGGGCAGTGTGG
TTTTGCAAGAGGAAGCAAAAAGCCTCTCCACCCAGGCCTAGAATGTTTCCACCCAATCATTACTATGACA
ACAGCTGTTTTTTTTAGTATTAAGCAGAGGCCGGGGGCCCCTGGCCTCCGCTTACTCTGGAGAAAAAGAA
GAGAGGCATTGTAGAGGCTTCCAGAGGCAACTTGTCAAAACAGGACTGCTTCTATTTCTGTCACACTGTC
TGGCCCTGTCACAAGGTCCAGCACCTCCATACCCCCTTTAATAAGCAGTTTGGGAACGGGTGCGGGTCTT
ACTCCGCCCATCCCGCCCCTAACTCCGCCCAGTTCCGCCCATTCTCCGCCCCATGGCTGACTAATTTTTT
TTATTTATGCAGAGGCCGAGGCCGCCTCGGCCTCTGAGCTATTCCAGAAGTAGTGAGGAGGCTTTTTTGG
AGGCTGCATTAATGAATCGGCCAACGCGCGGGGAGAGGCGGTTTGCGTATTGGGCGCTCTTCCGCTTCCT
CGCTCACTGACTCGCTGCGCTCGGTCGTTCGGCTGCGGCGAGCGGTATCAGCTCACTCAAAGGCGGTAAT
ACGGTTATCCACAGAATCAGGGGATAACGCAGGAAAGAACATGTGAGCAAAAGGCCAGCAAAAGGCCAGG
AACCGTAAAAAGGCCGCGTTGCTGGCGTTTTTCCATAGGCTCCGCCCCCCTGACGAGCATCACAAAAATC
GACGCTCAAGTCAGAGGTGGCGAAACCCGACAGGACTATAAAGATACCAGGCGTTTCCCCCTGGAAGCTC
CCTCGTGCGCTCTCCTGTTCCGACCCTGCCGCTTACCGGATACCTGTCCGCCTTTCTCCCTTCGGGAAGC
GTGGCGCTTTCTCATAGCTCACGCTGTAGGTATCTCAGTTCGGTGTAGGTCGTTCGCTCCAAGCTGGGCT
GTGTGCACGAACCCCCCGTTCAGCCCGACCGCTGCGCCTTATCCGGTAACTATCGTCTTGAGTCCAACCC
GGTAAGACACGACTTATCGCCACTGGCAGCAGCCACTGGTAACAGGATTAGCAGAGCGAGGTATGTAGGC
GGTGCTACAGAGTTCTTGAAGTGGTGGCCTAACTACGGCTACACTAGAAGGACAGTATTTGGTATCTGCG
CTCTGCTGAAGCCAGTTACCTTCGGAAAAAGAGTTGGTAGCTCTTGATCCGGCAAACAAACCACCGCTGG
TAGCGGTGGTTTTTTTGTTTGCAAGCAGCAGATTACGCGCAGAAAAAAAGGATCTCAAGAAGATCCTTTG
ATCTTTTCTACGGGGTCTGACGCTCAGTGGAACGAAAACTCACGTTAAGGGATTTTGGTCATGAGATTAT
CAAAAAGGATCTTCACCTAGATCCTTTTAAATTAAAAATGAAGTTTTAAATCAATCTAAAGTATATATGA
GTAAACTTGGTCTGACAGTTACCAATGCTTAATCAGTGAGGCACCTATCTCAGCGATCTGTCTATTTCGT
TCATCCATAGTTGCCTGACTCCCCGTCGTGTAGATAACTACGATACGGGAGGGCTTACCATCTGGCCCCA
GTGCTGCAATGATACCGCGAGACCCACGCTCACCGGCTCCAGATTTATCAGCAATAAACCAGCCAGCCGG
AAGGGCCGAGCGCAGAAGTGGTCCTGCAACTTTATCCGCCTCCATCCAGTCTATTAATTGTTGCCGGGAA
GCTAGAGTAAGTAGTTCGCCAGTTAATAGTTTGCGCAACGTTGTTGCCATTGCTGCAGGCATCGTGGTGT
CACGCTCGTCGTTTGGTATGGCTTCATTCAGCTCCGGTTCCCAACGATCAAGGCGAGTTACATGATCCCC
CATGTTGTGCAAAAAAGCGGTTAGCTCCTTCGGTCCTCCGATCGTTGTCAGAAGTAAGTTGGCCGCAGTG
TTATCACTCATGGTTATGGCAGCACTGCATAATTCTCTTACTGTCATGCCATCCGTAAGATGCTTTTCTG
TGACTGGTGAGTACTCAACCAAGTCATTCTGAGAATAGTGTATGCGGCGACCGAGTTGCTCTTGCCCGGC
GTCAATACGGGATAATACCGCGCCACATAGCAGAACTTTAAAAGTGCTCATCATTGGAAAACGTTCTTCG
GGGCGAAAACTCTCAAGGATCTTACCGCTGTTGAGATCCAGTTCGATGTAACCCACTCGTGCACCCAACT
GATCTTCAGCATCTTTTACTTTCACCAGCGTTTCTGGGTGAGCAAAAACAGGAAGGCAAAATGCCGCAAA
AAAGGGAATAAGGGCGACACGGAAATGTTGAATACTCATACTCTTCCTTTTTCAATATTATTGAAGCATT
TATCAGGGTTATTGTCTCATGAGCGGATACATATTTGAATGTATTTAGAAAAATAAACAAATAGGGGTTC
CGCGCACATTTCCCCGAAAAGTGCCACCTGACGTCTAAGAAACCATTATTATCATGACATTAACCTATAA
AAATAGGCGTATCACGAGGCCCTTTCGTCTCGCGCGTTTCGGTGATGACGGTGAAAACCTCTGACACATG
CAGCTCCCGGAGACGGTCACAGCTTGTCTGTAAGCGGATGCCGGGAGCAGACAAGCCCGTCAGGGCGCGT
CAGCGGGTGTTGG
Features (pLannotate 1.2.2; 28 found; start..end, strand, type, name):
     13..112     +  misc_feature   bom (fragment): basis of mobility region from pBR322
    118..185     -  CDS            lacZα (fragment): LacZα fragment of β-galactosidase; lacZ fragment
    191..570     +  enhancer       CMV enhancer: human cytomegalovirus immediate early enhancer
    571..774     +  promoter       CMV promoter: human cytomegalovirus (CMV) immediate early promoter
    775..950     +  LTR            5' LTR (truncated): truncated long terminal repeat from Moloney murine sarcoma virus
   1072..1346    +  misc_feature   MESV Ψ (fragment): packaging signal of murine embryonic stem cell virus
   1413..1829    +  CDS            gag (truncated): truncated Moloney murine leukemia virus (MMLV) gag gene lacking the start codon
   1879..2838    +  CDS            BirA(R118G): promiscuous R118G mutant of the E. coli biotin protein ligase (Cronan, 2005) also known as BirA* or BioID
   2911..5607    +  CDS            NFKB2: NFKB2_HUMAN - Also known as LYT10. Experimental evidence at protein level: Swiss-Prot protein existence level 1. NF-kappa-B is a pleiotropic transcription factor present in almost all cell types and is the endpoint of a series of signal transduction events that are initiated by a vast array of stimuli related to many biological processes such as inflammation, immunity, differentiation, cell growth, tumorigenesis and apoptosis. NF-kappa-B is a homo- or heterodimeric complex formed by the Rel-like domain- containing proteins RELA/p65, RELB, NFKB1/p105, NFKB1/p50, REL and NFKB2/p52. The dimers bi
   5740..6069    +  promoter       SV40 promoter: SV40 enhancer and early promoter
   6128..6847    +  CDS            EGFP: the original enhanced GFP (Yang et al., 1996) mammalian codon-optimized
   6855..6893    +  CDS            NeoR/KanR (fragment): aminoglycoside phosphotransferase confers resistance to neomycin, kanamycin, and G418 (Geneticin®)
   6953..7546    +  LTR            LTR: long terminal repeat from Moloney murine leukemia virus
   7615..7655    +  CDS            rop (fragment): Rop protein, which maintains plasmids at low copy number; rop
   7757..7796    +  misc_feature   bom (fragment): basis of mobility region from pBR322
   7815..7889    +  CDS            small t antigen (fragment): SV40 (simian virus 40) small t antigen
   7891..7956    +  intron         small t intron: SV40 (simian virus 40) small t antigen intron
   8086..8106    +  CDS            SV40 NLS: nuclear localization signal of SV40 (simian virus 40) large T antigen
   8113..8247    +  CDS            LT_POVHA (fragment): Protein inferred from homology: Swiss-Prot protein existence level 3. Isoform large T antigen is a key early protein essential for both driving viral replication and inducing cellular transformation. Plays a role in viral genome replication by driving entry of quiescent cells into the cell cycle and by autoregulating the synthesis of viral early mRNA. Displays highly oncogenic activities by corrupting the host cellular checkpoint mechanisms that guard cell division and the transcription, replication, and repair of DNA. Participates in the modulation of cellular gene expression preceeding viral
   8272..8355    +  CDS            large T antigen (fragment): large T antigen from SV40 (simian virus 40)
   8378..8512    +  polyA_signal   SV40 poly(A) signal: SV40 polyadenylation signal
   8861..8959    -  CDS            VP1_POVMP (fragment): Experimental evidence at protein level: Swiss-Prot protein existence level 1. Forms an icosahedral capsid with a T=7 symmetry and a 40 nm diameter. The capsid is composed of 72 pentamers linked to each other by disulfide bonds and associated with VP2 or VP3 proteins. Interacts with terminal alpha(2,3)-linked sialic acids on the cell surface to provide virion attachment to target cell. This attachment induces virion internalization predominantly through caveolin-mediated endocytosis. Once attached, the virion is internalized by caveolin- mediated endocytosis and traffics to the endoplasmic reti
   8970..9104    +  rep_origin     SV40 ori: SV40 origin of replication
   9103..9157    -  CDS            lacI (fragment): lac repressor; lacI; The lac repressor binds to the lac operator to inhibit transcription in E. coli. This inhibition can be relieved by adding lactose or isopropyl-β-D-thiogalactopyranoside (IPTG).
   9340..9928    -  rep_origin     ori: high-copy-number ColE1/pMB1/pBR322/pUC origin of replication
  10099..10959   -  CDS            AmpR: β-lactamase; bla; confers resistance to ampicillin, carbenicillin, and related antibiotics
  10960..11064   -  promoter       AmpR promoter: bla
  11159..11194   +  CDS            rop (fragment): Rop protein, which maintains plasmids at low copy number; rop
