[The description below was written by a language model from this plasmid's Addgene catalogue record and pLannotate feature annotations shown in this document.]
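Description:
pCLXSN(GFP)-myc-BioID-hp100 is an 11.3 kb gammaretroviral transfer vector for overexpressing human NF-κB2 precursor p100 (NFKB2, wild type) as a fusion to the BioID proximity-labelling enzyme. It is propagated in E. coli through a high-copy ColE1/pUC-type origin with ampicillin selection (AmpR under its bla promoter). The backbone also carries remnants of pBR322-derived sequences (bom, rop, lacZα and lacI fragments), as well as SV40 segments including an SV40 origin and poly(A) signal that lie outside the proviral region.

The viral cassette begins with a hybrid 5′ end in which the CMV immediate-early enhancer and promoter are joined to a truncated 5′ LTR. This arrangement drives strong transcription of the genomic RNA in transfected packaging cells. It is followed by a Ψ packaging signal and a truncated, start-codon-less gag segment that aids encapsidation, and the provirus is closed by a Moloney MLV 3′ LTR. Downstream of the packaging region lies BirA(R118G), the promiscuous biotin ligase, followed by the NFKB2 coding sequence. The plasmid name indicates an N-terminal myc epitope, although this tag is not annotated in the feature table. An internal SV40 early promoter then drives EGFP, which occupies the position of the neomycin resistance gene of the parental LXSN-type design (only a short NeoR fragment remains). Transduced cells can therefore be identified or sorted by fluorescence rather than selected with a drug.

The stated purpose is gene overexpression. The BirA* fusion design implies biotinylation of proteins near p100, allowing them to be captured and identified as candidate interaction partners. This is consistent with the associated study on the regulation of p100 stability.
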