Addgene plasmid #174738: pCLXSN(GFP)-myc-BioID-hp100
Purpose: Gene overexpression
Depositing lab: Shao-Cong Sun. Depositing organization: University of Texas MD Anderson Cancer Center. Publication: Preventing abnormal NF-kappaB activation and autoimmunity by Otub1-mediated p100 stabilization. Li Y, Yang JY, Xie X, Jie Z, Zhang L, Shi J, Lin D, Gu M, Zhou X, Li HS, Watowich SS, Jain A, Yun Jung S, Qin J, Cheng X, Sun SC. Cell Res. 2019 Jun;29(6):474-485. doi: 10.1038/s41422-019-0174-3. Epub 2019 May 13. PubMed 31086255.
Backbone
  Vector backbone: pCLXSN(GFP)
  Vector type: Retroviral
Growth in bacteria
  Bacterial resistance: Ampicillin, 100 μg/mL
  Growth temperature: 37°C
  Growth strain: NEB Stable
  Copy number: High Copy
Gene/Insert
  Gene/Insert name: P100
  Species: H. sapiens (human)
  Mutation: WT
  Entrez Gene: NFKB2 (a.k.a. CVID10, H2TF1, LYT-10, LYT10, NF-kB2, p100, p49/p100, p52)
  Cloning method: Restriction Enzyme; 5′ cloning site Unknown (unknown if destroyed)
Terms and licenses: Academic/Nonprofit Terms; Industry Terms: Not Available to Industry
How to cite: pCLXSN(GFP)-myc-BioID-hp100 was a gift from Shao-Cong Sun (Addgene plasmid # 174738 ; http://n2t.net/addgene:174738 ; RRID:Addgene_174738)
